Addgene plasmid #51272: pCAG-NLS-HA-Dre
Purpose: Component of the Co-Driver binary site-specific recombinase system, expression of the site-specific recombinase Dre (mouse codon-optimized)
Depositing lab: Pawel Pelczar. Depositing organization: University of Zurich. Publication: Binary recombinase systems for high-resolution conditional mutagenesis. Hermann M, Stillhard P, Wildner H, Seruggia D, Kapp V, Sanchez-Iranzo H, Mercader N, Montoliu L, Zeilhofer HU, Pelczar P. Nucleic Acids Res. 2014 Jan 9. 10.1093/nar/gkt1361 PubMed 24413561.
Backbone
  Vector backbone: pDIRECT
  Backbone manufacturer: CLONTECH
  Backbone size w/o insert (bp): 4814
  Vector type: Mammalian Expression
Growth in bacteria
  Bacterial resistance: Ampicillin, 100 μg/mL
  Growth temperature: 37°C
  Growth strain: DH5alpha
  Copy number: High Copy
Gene/Insert
  Gene/Insert name: Dre
  Promoter: CAG
  Tag / fusion protein: NLS-HA (N terminal on insert)
  Cloning method: Restriction Enzyme; 5′ cloning site Esp3I (destroyed during cloning); 3′ cloning site Esp3I (destroyed during cloning)
  Sequencing primers: 5′ CATGCCTTCTTCTTTTTCCTAC; 3′ GGAAAGGACAGTGGGAGTGGC
Terms and licenses: Academic/Nonprofit Terms; Industry Terms: Not Available to Industry
Depositor comments: Please note that the complementary plasmid pCAG-Roxed-Cre (www.addgene.org/51273) must be ordered with pCAG-NLS-HA-Dre in order to successfully use the Co-Driver recombinase system as described in the associated publication.
How to cite: pCAG-NLS-HA-Dre was a gift from Pawel Pelczar (Addgene plasmid # 51272 ; http://n2t.net/addgene:51272 ; RRID:Addgene_51272)
