[The description below was written by a language model from this plasmid's Addgene catalogue record, the feature table of its GenBank file and pLannotate feature annotations shown in this document.]
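Description:
pCAG-NLS-HA-Dre is a mammalian expression plasmid built on the pDIRECT backbone that produces a mouse codon-optimized version of the site-specific recombinase Dre. It is propagated in E. coli as a high-copy plasmid through a ColE1/pUC-type origin and selected with ampicillin via the beta-lactamase gene. An f1 phage origin and remnants of the lac promoter/operator and lacZα region are also carried over from the cloning backbone. No mammalian selection marker is annotated, so the plasmid appears suited to transient expression or to use as a source of the expression cassette.

The payload is driven by the composite CAG promoter, annotated as the CMV immediate-early enhancer, the chicken β-actin promoter and a chimeric β-actin/β-globin intron, which together give strong, broadly active transcription in mammalian cells. A T7 promoter sits just downstream of the intron, which could allow in vitro transcription. The open reading frame begins with an SV40 large T antigen nuclear localization signal followed by an HA epitope tag, fused to the N terminus of Dre to direct the enzyme to the nucleus and permit antibody detection. A bovine growth hormone polyadenylation signal terminates the transcript. The Dre coding region itself is not labelled in either feature table, but it corresponds to the unannotated stretch between the HA tag and the poly(A) signal. The two sequence records differ by a few bases in length, mainly within the intron, but agree in layout.

Dre recombines rox sites. The plasmid is one half of the Co-Driver binary recombinase system for high-resolution conditional mutagenesis, and the depositor notes it must be used with the complementary pCAG-Roxed-Cre plasmid.
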