LOCUS       Exported 5912 bp ds-DNA circular SYN 08-JUN-2021
DEFINITION  Component of the Co-Driver binary site-specific recombinase system,
            expression of the site-specific recombinase Dre (mouse
            codon-optimized).
ACCESSION   .
VERSION     .
KEYWORDS    pCAG-NLS-HA-Dre
SOURCE      synthetic DNA construct
  ORGANISM  synthetic DNA construct
REFERENCE   1 (bases 1 to 5912)
  AUTHORS   Hermann M, Stillhard P, Wildner H, Seruggia D, Kapp V,
            Sanchez-Iranzo H, Mercader N, Montoliu L, Zeilhofer HU, Pelczar P
  TITLE     Binary recombinase systems for high-resolution conditional
            mutagenesis.
  JOURNAL   Nucleic Acids Res. 2014 Jan 9.
  PUBMED    24413561
REFERENCE   2 (bases 1 to 5912)
  AUTHORS   .
  TITLE     Direct Submission
  JOURNAL   Exported Jun 8, 2021 from SnapGene Server 1.1.58
            http://www.snapgene.com
FEATURES             Location/Qualifiers
     source          1..5912
                     /organism="synthetic DNA construct"
                     /mol_type="other DNA"
     enhancer        7..386
                     /label=CMV enhancer
                     /note="human cytomegalovirus immediate early enhancer"
     promoter        388..665
                     /label=chicken beta-actin promoter
     intron          666..1682
                     /label=chimeric intron
                     /note="chimera between introns from chicken beta-actin and
                     rabbit beta-globin"
     primer_bind     1606..1628
                     /label=pCAGGS-5
                     /note="Chimeric intron in CAG promoter, forward primer"
     primer_bind     1695..1714
                     /label=T7
                     /note="T7 promoter, forward primer"
     promoter        1695..1713
                     /label=T7 promoter
                     /note="promoter for bacteriophage T7 RNA polymerase"
     CDS             1733..1753
                     /codon_start=1
                     /product="nuclear localization signal of SV40 (simian virus
                     40) large T antigen"
                     /label=SV40 NLS
                     /translation="PKKKRKV"
     CDS             1754..1780
                     /codon_start=1
                     /product="HA (human influenza hemagglutinin) epitope tag"
                     /label=HA
                     /translation="YPYDVPDYA"
     primer_bind     complement(2832..2849)
                     /label=BGH-rev
                     /note="Bovine growth hormone terminator, reverse primer.
                     Also called BGH reverse"
     polyA_signal    2838..3062
                     /label=bGH poly(A) signal
                     /note="bovine growth hormone polyadenylation signal"
     primer_bind     complement(3134..3151)
                     /label=M13 Forward
                     /note="In lacZ gene. Also called M13-F20 or M13 (-21)
                     Forward"
     primer_bind     complement(3134..3150)
                     /label=M13 fwd
                     /note="common sequencing primer, one of multiple similar
                     variants"
     primer_bind     complement(3143..3165)
                     /label=M13/pUC Forward
                     /note="In lacZ gene"
     rep_origin      complement(3291..3746)
                     /direction=LEFT
                     /label=f1 ori
                     /note="f1 bacteriophage origin of replication; arrow
                     indicates direction of (+) strand synthesis"
     primer_bind     complement(3428..3449)
                     /label=F1ori-F
                     /note="F1 origin, forward primer"
     primer_bind     3640..3659
                     /label=F1ori-R
                     /note="F1 origin, reverse primer"
     promoter        3773..3877
                     /gene="bla"
                     /label=AmpR promoter
     CDS             3878..4738
                     /codon_start=1
                     /gene="bla"
                     /product="beta-lactamase"
                     /label=AmpR
                     /note="confers resistance to ampicillin, carbenicillin, and
                     related antibiotics"
                     /translation="MSIQHFRVALIPFFAAFCLPVFAHPETLVKVKDAEDQLGARVGYI
                     ELDLNSGKILESFRPEERFPMMSTFKVLLCGAVLSRIDAGQEQLGRRIHYSQNDLVEYS
                     PVTEKHLTDGMTVRELCSAAITMSDNTAANLLLTTIGGPKELTAFLHNMGDHVTRLDRW
                     EPELNEAIPNDERDTTMPVAMATTLRKLLTGELLTLASRQQLIDWMEADKVAGPLLRSA
                     LPAGWFIADKSGAGERGSRGIIAALGPDGKPSRIVVIYTTGSQATMDERNRQIAEIGAS
                     LIKHW"
     primer_bind     complement(4096..4115)
                     /label=Amp-R
                     /note="Ampicillin resistance gene, reverse primer"
     rep_origin      4909..5497
                     /direction=RIGHT
                     /label=ori
                     /note="high-copy-number ColE1/pMB1/pBR322/pUC origin of
                     replication"
     primer_bind     5398..5417
                     /label=pBR322ori-F
                     /note="pBR322 origin, forward primer"
     primer_bind     5651..5668
                     /label=L4440
                     /note="L4440 vector, forward primer"
     protein_bind    5785..5806
                     /label=CAP binding site
                     /bound_moiety="E. coli catabolite activator protein"
                     /note="CAP binding activates transcription in the presence
                     of cAMP."
     promoter        5821..5851
                     /label=lac promoter
                     /note="promoter for the E. coli lac operon"
     protein_bind    5859..5875
                     /label=lac operator
                     /bound_moiety="lac repressor encoded by lacI"
                     /note="The lac repressor binds to the lac operator to
                     inhibit transcription in E. coli. This inhibition can be
                     relieved by adding lactose or
                     isopropyl-beta-D-thiogalactopyranoside (IPTG)."
     primer_bind     5864..5886
                     /label=M13/pUC Reverse
                     /note="In lacZ gene"
     primer_bind     5883..5899
                     /label=M13 rev
                     /note="common sequencing primer, one of multiple similar
                     variants"
     primer_bind     5883..5899
                     /label=M13 Reverse
                     /note="In lacZ gene. Also called M13-rev"
ORIGIN
        1 ggattcgaca ttgattattg actagttatt aatagtaatc aattacgggg tcattagttc
       61 atagcccata tatggagttc cgcgttacat aacttacggt aaatggcccg cctggctgac
      121 cgcccaacga cccccgccca ttgacgtcaa taatgacgta tgttcccata gtaacgccaa
      181 tagggacttt ccattgacgt caatgggtgg agtatttacg gtaaactgcc cacttggcag
      241 tacatcaagt gtatcatatg ccaagtacgc cccctattga cgtcaatgac ggtaaatggc
      301 ccgcctggca ttatgcccag tacatgacct tatgggactt tcctacttgg cagtacatct
      361 acgtattagt catcgctatt accatggtcg aggtgagccc cacgttctgc ttcactctcc
      421 ccatctcccc cccctcccca cccccaattt tgtatttatt tattttttaa ttattttgtg
      481 cagcgatggg ggcggggggg gggggggggc gcgcgccrgg sggggsgggg sggggsgrgg
      541 ggsggggsgg ggsgaggcgg agaggtgcgg cggcagccaa tcagagcggc gcgctccgaa
      601 agtttccttt tatggcgagg cggcggcggc ggcggcccta taaaaagcga agcgcgcggc
      661 gggcgggagt cgctgcgcgc tgccttcgcc ccgtgccccg ctccgccgcc gcctcgcgcc
      721 gcccgccccg gctctgactg accgcgttac tcccacaggt gagcgggcgg gacggccctt
      781 ctcctccggg ctgtaattag cgcttggttt aatgacggct tgtttctttt ctgtggctgc
      841 gtgaaagcct tgaggggctc cgggagggcc ctttgtgcgg ggggagcggc tcggggggtg
      901 cgtgcgtgtg tgtgtgcgtg gggagcgccg cgtgcggctc cgcgctgccc ggcggctgtg
      961 agcgctgcgg gcgcggcgcg gggctttgtg cgctccgcag tgtgcgcgag gggagcgcgg
     1021 ccgggggcgg tgccccgcgg tgcggggggg gctgcgaggg gaacaaaggc tgcgtgcggg
     1081 gtgtgtgcgt gggggggtga gcagggggtg tgggcgcgtc ggtcgggctg caaccccccc
     1141 tgcacccccc tccccgagtt gctgagcacg gcccggcttc gggtgcgggg ctccgtacgg
     1201 ggcgtggcgc ggggctcgcc gtgccgggcg gggggtggcg gcaggtgggg gtgccgggcg
     1261 gggcggggcc gcctcgggcc ggggagggct cgggggaggg gcgcggcggc ccccggagcg
     1321 ccggcggctg tcgaggcgcg gcgagccgca gccattgcct tttatggtaa tcgtgcgaga
     1381 gggcgcaggg acttcctttg tcccaaatct gtgcggagcc gaaatctggg aggcgccgcc
     1441 gcaccccctc tagcgggcgc ggggcgaagc ggtgcggcgc cggcaggaag gaaatgggcg
     1501 gggagggcct tcgtgcgtcg ccgcgccgcc gtccccttct ccctctccag cctcggggct
     1561 gtccgcgggg ggacggctgc cttcgggggg gacggggcag ggcggggttc ggcttctggc
     1621 gtgtgaccgg cggctctaga gcctctgcta accatgttca tgccttcttc tttttcctac
     1681 agatccttaa ttaataatac gactcactat agggggtcga cccgccacca tgcctaagaa
     1741 gaagaggaag gtttacccat acgatgttcc agattacgct ggatcctctg agctgattat
     1801 tagtggttca tctggtggat tcctgcgaaa catcggcaaa gagtatcagg aggccgctga
     1861 aaacttcatg aggtttatga atgaccaggg ggcgtacgct cctaacactt tgagggattt
     1921 gaggttggtc tttcatagct gggccagatg gtgccatgct cggcagcttg catggtttcc
     1981 aattagtcct gaaatggcac gcgaatactt tcttcagttg cacgatgcag acctggcctc
     2041 cactaccatc gacaagcact atgctatgct taatatgctt ctgtcccact gcggactgcc
     2101 acccttgtcc gacgacaagt cagtgagtct tgccatgaga agaattagaa gagaagccgc
     2161 aaccgaaaag ggtgagagga caggacaggc aatccccctg cgctgggacg acctgaagct
     2221 gctggatgtg ctgctcagca ggagcgagcg gctggtcgac ctgcgcaaca gggctttcct
     2281 gttcgtagcc tataacaccc tcatgagaat gtctgaaata tcacgcatca gggttgggga
     2341 cttggatcag acaggagaca cagtgaccct gcacatcagt cacactaaga caatcaccac
     2401 agctgcgggc cttgacaaag tgctctcccg gcgaaccaca gcagtgctca atgactggct
     2461 ggacgtcagt gggcttagag aacatccaga cgctgtgctc ttcccaccta tacaccggtc
     2521 aaacaaagcc cgcattacta ccacgcccct gaccgcccct gccatggaga agattttcag
     2581 tgatgcctgg gtgctgctga acaaacggga cgccaccccc aataaaggga ggtataggac
     2641 ctggaccggc cattccgcca gggtgggtgc cgcaatagac atggccgaga aacaggtgtc
     2701 tatggtcgag attatgcagg aagggacatg gaagaagcct gaaacactga tgcggtatct
     2761 cagaaggggc ggagtgtccg tgggagccaa ttctcgactg atggatagct gagtcagagc
     2821 tcgctgatca gcctcgactg tgccttctag ttgccagcca tctgttgttt gcccctcccc
     2881 cgtgccttcc ttgaccctgg aaggtgccac tcccactgtc ctttcctaat aaaatgagga
     2941 aattgcatcg cattgtctga gtaggtgtca ttctattctg gggggtgggg tggggcagga
     3001 cagcaagggg gaggattggg aagacaatag caggcatgct ggggatgcgg tgggctctat
     3061 ggcttctgag gcggaaagaa ccagctgggg ctcgagatcc actagttcta gcctcgaggc
     3121 tagagcggcc gccactggcc gtcgttttac aacgtcgtga ctgggaaaac cctggcgtta
     3181 cccaacttaa tcgccttgca gcacatcccc ctttcgccag ctggcgtaat agcgaagagg
     3241 cccgcaccga tcgcccttcc caacagttgc gcagcctgaa tggcgaatgg aaattgtaag
     3301 cgttaatatt ttgttaaaat tcgcgttaaa tttttgttaa atcagctcat tttttaacca
     3361 ataggccgaa atcggcaaaa tcccttataa atcaaaagaa tagaccgaga tagggttgag
     3421 tgttgttcca gtttggaaca agagtccact attaaagaac gtggactcca acgtcaaagg
     3481 nnnnnnnnnn nnnnnnnnnn nnnnnnnnnn nnnnnnnnnn nnnnnnnnnt nnnnnnnnnn
     3541 nnnnnnnnnn nnnnnnnnnn nnnnnnnnnn nnnnnnnnnn nnnnnnnnnn nnnnnnnnnn
     3601 nnnnnnnnnn nnnnnnnnnn ngnnnnnnnn nnnnnnnnnn nnnnnnnnnn nnnnnnnnnn
     3661 nnnnnnnnnn nnnnnnnnnn nnnnnnnnnn nnnnnnnnnn nnnnnnnnnn nnnnnnnnnn
     3721 nnnnnnnnnn nnnnnnnnnn nnnnnncagg tggcactttt cggggaaatg tgcgcggaac
     3781 ccctatttgt ttatttttct aaatacattc aaatatgtat ccgctcatga gacaataacc
     3841 ctgataaatg cttcaataat attgaaaaag gaagagtatg agtattcaac atttccgtgt
     3901 cgcccttatt cccttttttg cggcattttg ccttcctgtt tttgctcacc cagaaacgct
     3961 ggtgaaagta aaagatgctg aagatcagtt gggtgcacga gtgggttaca tcgaactgga
     4021 tctcaacagc ggtaagatcc ttgagagttt tcgccccgaa gaacgttttc caatgatgag
     4081 cacttttaaa gttctgctat gtggcgcggt attatcccgt attgacgccg ggcaagagca
     4141 actcggtcgc cgcatacact attctcagaa tgacttggtt gagtactcac cagtcacaga
     4201 aaagcatctt acggatggca tgacagtaag agaattatgc agtgctgcca taaccatgag
     4261 tgataacact gcggccaact tacttctgac aacgatcgga ggaccgaagg agctaaccgc
     4321 ttttttgcac aacatggggg atcatgtaac tcgccttgat cgttgggaac cggagctgaa
     4381 tgaagccata ccaaacgacg agcgtgacac cacgatgcct gtagcaatgg caacaacgtt
     4441 gcgcaaacta ttaactggcg aactacttac tctagcttcc cggcaacaat taatagactg
     4501 gatggaggcg gataaagttg caggaccact tctgcgctcg gcccttccgg ctggctggtt
     4561 tattgctgat aaatctggag ccggtgagcg tgggtctcgc ggtatcattg cagcactggg
     4621 gccagatggt aagccctccc gtatcgtagt tatctacacg acggggagtc aggcaactat
     4681 ggatgaacga aatagacaga tcgctgagat aggtgcctca ctgattaagc attggtaact
     4741 gtcagaccaa gtttactcat atatacttta gattgattta aaacttcatt tttaatttaa
     4801 aaggatctag gtgaagatcc tttttgataa tctcatgacc aaaatccctt aacgtgagtt
     4861 ttcgttccac tgagcgtcag accccgtaga aaagatcaaa ggatcttctt gagatccttt
     4921 ttttctgcgc gtaatctgct gcttgcaaac aaaaaaacca ccgctaccag cggtggtttg
     4981 tttgccggat caagagctac caactctttt tccgaaggta actggcttca gcagagcgca
     5041 gataccaaat actgttcttc tagtgtagcc gtagttaggc caccacttca agaactctgt
     5101 agcaccgcct acatacctcg ctctgctaat cctgttacca gtggctgctg ccagtggcga
     5161 taagtcgtgt cttaccgggt tggactcaag acgatagtta ccggataagg cgcagcggtc
     5221 gggctgaacg gggggttcgt gcacacagcc cagcttggag cgaacgacct acaccgaact
     5281 gagataccta cagcgtgagc tatgagaaag cgccacgctt cccgaaggga gaaaggcgga
     5341 caggtatccg gtaagcggca gggtcggaac aggagagcgc acgagggagc ttccaggggg
     5401 aaacgcctgg tatctttata gtcctgtcgg gtttcgccac ctctgacttg agcgtcgatt
     5461 tttgtgatgc tcgtcagggg ggcggagcct atggaaaaac gccagcaacg cggccttttt
     5521 acggttcctg gccttttgct ggccttttgc tcacatgttc tttcctgcgt tatcccctga
     5581 ttctgtggat aaccgtatta ccgcctttga gtgagctgat accgctcgcc gcagccgaac
     5641 gaccgagcgc agcgagtcag tgagcgagga agcggaagag cgcccaatac gcaaaccgcc
     5701 tctccccgcg cgttggccga ttcattaatg cagctggcac gacaggtttc ccgactggaa
     5761 agcgggcagt gagcgcaacg caattaatgt gagttagctc actcattagg caccccaggc
     5821 tttacacttt atgcttccgg ctcgtatgtt gtgtggaatt gtgagcggat aacaatttca
     5881 cacaggaaac agctatgacc atgaggcgcg cc
//
