Features (pLannotate 1.2.2; 16 found; start..end, strand, type, name):
      7..386     +  enhancer       CMV enhancer: human cytomegalovirus immediate early enhancer
    388..665     +  promoter       chicken β-actin promoter: No description available
    666..1674    +  intron         chimeric intron: chimera between introns from chicken β-actin and rabbit β-globin
   1687..1705    +  promoter       T7 promoter: promoter for bacteriophage T7 RNA polymerase
   1746..1772    +  CDS            3xHA (fragment): three tandem HA epitope tags
   2830..3054    +  polyA_signal   bGH poly(A) signal: bovine growth hormone polyadenylation signal
   3058..3079    +  promoter       SV40 promoter (fragment): SV40 enhancer and early promoter
   3125..3279    +  CDS            lacZα (fragment): LacZα fragment of β-galactosidase; lacZ fragment
   3284..3712    +  rep_origin     f1 ori (sequence partly withheld): f1 bacteriophage origin of replication; arrow indicates direction of (+) strand synthesis
   3765..3869    +  promoter       AmpR promoter: bla
   3870..4730    +  CDS            AmpR: β-lactamase; bla; confers resistance to ampicillin, carbenicillin, and related antibiotics
   4901..5489    +  rep_origin     ori: high-copy-number ColE1/pMB1/pBR322/pUC origin of replication
   5672..5764    +  CDS            lacI (fragment): lac repressor; lacI; The lac repressor binds to the lac operator to inhibit transcription in E. coli. This inhibition can be relieved by adding lactose or isopropyl-β-D-thiogalactopyranoside (IPTG).
   5777..5798    +  protein_bind   CAP binding site: CAP binding activates transcription in the presence of cAMP. E. coli catabolite activator protein
   5813..5843    +  promoter       lac promoter: promoter for the E. coli lac operon
   5851..5867    +  protein_bind   lac operator: The lac repressor binds to the lac operator to inhibit transcription in E. coli. This inhibition can be relieved by adding lactose or isopropyl-β-D-thiogalactopyranoside (IPTG). lac repressor encoded by lacI
>Addgene plasmid #51272 | pCAG-NLS-HA-Dre | analyzer sequence | sequence record 77885
GGATTCGACATTGATTATTGACTAGTTATTAATAGTAATCAATTACGGGGTCATTAGTTCATAGCCCATA
TATGGAGTTCCGCGTTACATAACTTACGGTAAATGGCCCGCCTGGCTGACCGCCCAACGACCCCCGCCCA
TTGACGTCAATAATGACGTATGTTCCCATAGTAACGCCAATAGGGACTTTCCATTGACGTCAATGGGTGG
AGTATTTACGGTAAACTGCCCACTTGGCAGTACATCAAGTGTATCATATGCCAAGTACGCCCCCTATTGA
CGTCAATGACGGTAAATGGCCCGCCTGGCATTATGCCCAGTACATGACCTTATGGGACTTTCCTACTTGG
CAGTACATCTACGTATTAGTCATCGCTATTACCATGGTCGAGGTGAGCCCCACGTTCTGCTTCACTCTCC
CCATCTCCCCCCCCTCCCCACCCCCAATTTTGTATTTATTTATTTTTTAATTATTTTGTGCAGCGATGGG
GGCGGGGGGGGGGGGGGGGCGCGCGCCAGGCGGGGCGGGGCGGGGCGAGGGGCGGGGCGGGGCGAGGCGG
AGAGGTGCGGCGGCAGCCAATCAGAGCGGCGCGCTCCGAAAGTTTCCTTTTATGGCGAGGCGGCGGCGGC
GGCGGCCCTATAAAAAGCGAAGCGCGCGGCGGGCGGGAGTCGCTGCGTTGCCTTCGCCCCGTGCCCCGCT
CCGCGCCGCCTCGCGCCGCCCGCCCCGGCTCTGACTGACCGCGTTACTCCCACAGGTGAGCGGGCGGGAC
GGCCCTTCTCCTCCGGGCTGTAATTAGCGCTTGGTTTAATGACGGCTCGTTTCTTTTCTGTGGCTGCGTG
AAAGCCTTAAAGGGCTCCGGGAGGGCCCTTTGTGCGGGGGGGAGCGGCTCGGGGGGTGCGTGCGTGTGTG
TGTGCGTGGGGAGCGCCGCGTGCGGCCCGCGCTGCCCGGCGGCTGTGAGCGCTGCGGGCGCGGCGCGGGG
CTTTGTGCGCTCCGCGTGTGCGCGAGGGGAGCGCGGCCGGGGGCGGTGCCCCGCGGTGCGGGGGGGCTGC
GAGGGGAACAAAGGCTGCGTGCGGGGTGTGTGCGTGGGGGGGTGAGCAGGGGGTGTGGGCGCGGCGGTCG
GGCTGTAACCCCCCCCTGCACCCCCCTCCCCGAGTTGCTGAGCACGGCCCGGCTTCGGGTGCGGGGCTCC
GTGCGGGGCGTGGCGCGGGGCTCGCCGTGCCGGGCGGGGGGTGGCGGCAGGTGGGGGTGCCGGGCGGGGC
GGGGCCGCCTCGGGCCGGGGAGGGCTCGGGGGAGGGGCGCGGCGGCCCCGGAGCGCCGGCGGCTGTCGAG
GCGCGGCGAGCCGCAGCCATTGCCTTTTATGGTAATCGTGCGAGAGGGCGCAGGGACTTCCTTTGTCCCA
AATCTGGCGGAGCCGAAATCTGGGAGGCGCCGCCGCACCCCCTCTAGCGGGCGCGGGCGAAGCGGTGCGG
CGCCGGCAGGAAGGAAATGGGCGGGGAGGGCCTTCGTGCGTCGCCGCGCCGCCGTCCCCTTCTCCATCTC
CAGCCTCGGGGCTGCCGCAGGGGGACGGCTGCCTTCGGGGGGGACGGGGCAGGGCGGGGTTCGGCTTCTG
GCGTGTGACCGGCGGCTCTAGAGCCTCTGCTAACCATGTTCATGCCTTCTTCTTTTTCCTACAGATCCTT
AATTAATAATACGACTCACTATAGGGGGTCGACCCGCCACCATGCCTAAGAAGAAGAGGAAGGTTTACCC
ATACGATGTTCCAGATTACGCTGGATCCTCTGAGCTGATTATTAGTGGTTCATCTGGTGGATTCCTGCGA
AACATCGGCAAAGAGTATCAGGAGGCCGCTGAAAACTTCATGAGGTTTATGAATGACCAGGGGGCGTACG
CTCCTAACACTTTGAGGGATTTGAGGTTGGTCTTTCATAGCTGGGCCAGATGGTGCCATGCTCGGCAGCT
TGCATGGTTTCCAATTAGTCCTGAAATGGCACGCGAATACTTTCTTCAGTTGCACGATGCAGACCTGGCC
TCCACTACCATCGACAAGCACTATGCTATGCTTAATATGCTTCTGTCCCACTGCGGACTGCCACCCTTGT
CCGACGACAAGTCAGTGAGTCTTGCCATGAGAAGAATTAGAAGAGAAGCCGCAACCGAAAAGGGTGAGAG
GACAGGACAGGCAATCCCCCTGCGCTGGGACGACCTGAAGCTGCTGGATGTGCTGCTCAGCAGGAGCGAG
CGGCTGGTCGACCTGCGCAACAGGGCTTTCCTGTTCGTAGCCTATAACACCCTCATGAGAATGTCTGAAA
TATCACGCATCAGGGTTGGGGACTTGGATCAGACAGGAGACACAGTGACCCTGCACATCAGTCACACTAA
GACAATCACCACAGCTGCGGGCCTTGACAAAGTGCTCTCCCGGCGAACCACAGCAGTGCTCAATGACTGG
CTGGACGTCAGTGGGCTTAGAGAACATCCAGACGCTGTGCTCTTCCCACCTATACACCGGTCAAACAAAG
CCCGCATTACTACCACGCCCCTGACCGCCCCTGCCATGGAGAAGATTTTCAGTGATGCCTGGGTGCTGCT
GAACAAACGGGACGCCACCCCCAATAAAGGGAGGTATAGGACCTGGACCGGCCATTCCGCCAGGGTGGGT
GCCGCAATAGACATGGCCGAGAAACAGGTGTCTATGGTCGAGATTATGCAGGAAGGGACATGGAAGAAGC
CTGAAACACTGATGCGGTATCTCAGAAGGGGCGGAGTGTCCGTGGGAGCCAATTCTCGACTGATGGATAG
CTGAGTCAGAGCTCGCTGATCAGCCTCGACTGTGCCTTCTAGTTGCCAGCCATCTGTTGTTTGCCCCTCC
CCCGTGCCTTCCTTGACCCTGGAAGGTGCCACTCCCACTGTCCTTTCCTAATAAAATGAGGAAATTGCAT
CGCATTGTCTGAGTAGGTGTCATTCTATTCTGGGGGGTGGGGTGGGGCAGGACAGCAAGGGGGAGGATTG
GGAAGACAATAGCAGGCATGCTGGGGATGCGGTGGGCTCTATGGCTTCTGAGGCGGAAAGAACCAGCTGG
GGCTCGAGATCCACTAGTTCTAGCCTCGAGGCTAGAGCGGCCGCCACTGGCCGTCGTTTTACAACGTCGT
GACTGGGAAAACCCTGGCGTTACCCAACTTAATCGCCTTGCAGCACATCCCCCTTTCGCCAGCTGGCGTA
ATAGCGAAGAGGCCCGCACCGATCGCCCTTCCCAACAGTTGCGCAGCCTGAATGGCGAATGGG
[124 nt withheld, positions 3284-3407]
C
[91 nt withheld, positions 3409-3499]
A
[49 nt withheld, positions 3501-3549]
CCTTTGACGTTGGAGTCCACGTTCTTTAATAGTGGACTCTTGTTCCAAACTGGAACAACACTCAACCCTA
TCTCGGTCTATTCTTTTGATTTATAAGGGATTTTGCCGATTTCGGCCTATTGGTTAAAAAATGAGCTGAT
TTAACAAAAATTTAACGCGAATTTTAACAAAATATTAACGCTTACAATTTAGGTGGCACTTTTCGGGGAA
ATGTGCGCGGAACCCCTATTTGTTTATTTTTCTAAATACATTCAAATATGTATCCGCTCATGAGACAATA
ACCCTGATAAATGCTTCAATAATATTGAAAAAGGAAGAGTATGAGTATTCAACATTTCCGTGTCGCCCTT
ATTCCCTTTTTTGCGGCATTTTGCCTTCCTGTTTTTGCTCACCCAGAAACGCTGGTGAAAGTAAAAGATG
CTGAAGATCAGTTGGGTGCACGAGTGGGTTACATCGAACTGGATCTCAACAGCGGTAAGATCCTTGAGAG
TTTTCGCCCCGAAGAACGTTTTCCAATGATGAGCACTTTTAAAGTTCTGCTATGTGGCGCGGTATTATCC
CGTATTGACGCCGGGCAAGAGCAACTCGGTCGCCGCATACACTATTCTCAGAATGACTTGGTTGAGTACT
CACCAGTCACAGAAAAGCATCTTACGGATGGCATGACAGTAAGAGAATTATGCAGTGCTGCCATAACCAT
GAGTGATAACACTGCGGCCAACTTACTTCTGACAACGATCGGAGGACCGAAGGAGCTAACCGCTTTTTTG
CACAACATGGGGGATCATGTAACTCGCCTTGATCGTTGGGAACCGGAGCTGAATGAAGCCATACCAAACG
ACGAGCGTGACACCACGATGCCTGTAGCAATGGCAACAACGTTGCGCAAACTATTAACTGGCGAACTACT
TACTCTAGCTTCCCGGCAACAATTAATAGACTGGATGGAGGCGGATAAAGTTGCAGGACCACTTCTGCGC
TCGGCCCTTCCGGCTGGCTGGTTTATTGCTGATAAATCTGGAGCCGGTGAGCGTGGGTCTCGCGGTATCA
TTGCAGCACTGGGGCCAGATGGTAAGCCCTCCCGTATCGTAGTTATCTACACGACGGGGAGTCAGGCAAC
TATGGATGAACGAAATAGACAGATCGCTGAGATAGGTGCCTCACTGATTAAGCATTGGTAACTGTCAGAC
CAAGTTTACTCATATATACTTTAGATTGATTTAAAACTTCATTTTTAATTTAAAAGGATCTAGGTGAAGA
TCCTTTTTGATAATCTCATGACCAAAATCCCTTAACGTGAGTTTTCGTTCCACTGAGCGTCAGACCCCGT
AGAAAAGATCAAAGGATCTTCTTGAGATCCTTTTTTTCTGCGCGTAATCTGCTGCTTGCAAACAAAAAAA
CCACCGCTACCAGCGGTGGTTTGTTTGCCGGATCAAGAGCTACCAACTCTTTTTCCGAAGGTAACTGGCT
TCAGCAGAGCGCAGATACCAAATACTGTCCTTCTAGTGTAGCCGTAGTTAGGCCACCACTTCAAGAACTC
TGTAGCACCGCCTACATACCTCGCTCTGCTAATCCTGTTACCAGTGGCTGCTGCCAGTGGCGATAAGTCG
TGTCTTACCGGGTTGGACTCAAGACGATAGTTACCGGATAAGGCGCAGCGGTCGGGCTGAACGGGGGGTT
CGTGCACACAGCCCAGCTTGGAGCGAACGACCTACACCGAACTGAGATACCTACAGCGTGAGCTATGAGA
AAGCGCCACGCTTCCCGAAGGGAGAAAGGCGGACAGGTATCCGGTAAGCGGCAGGGTCGGAACAGGAGAG
CGCACGAGGGAGCTTCCAGGGGGAAACGCCTGGTATCTTTATAGTCCTGTCGGGTTTCGCCACCTCTGAC
TTGAGCGTCGATTTTTGTGATGCTCGTCAGGGGGGCGGAGCCTATGGAAAAACGCCAGCAACGCGGCCTT
TTTACGGTTCCTGGCCTTTTGCTGGCCTTTTGCTCACATGTTCTTTCCTGCGTTATCCCCTGATTCTGTG
GATAACCGTATTACCGCCTTTGAGTGAGCTGATACCGCTCGCCGCAGCCGAACGACCGAGCGCAGCGAGT
CAGTGAGCGAGGAAGCGGAAGAGCGCCCAATACGCAAACCGCCTCTCCCCGCGCGTTGGCCGATTCATTA
ATGCAGCTGGCACGACAGGTTTCCCGACTGGAAAGCGGGCAGTGAGCGCAACGCAATTAATGTGAGTTAG
CTCACTCATTAGGCACCCCAGGCTTTACACTTTATGCTTCCGGCTCGTATGTTGTGTGGAATTGTGAGCG
GATAACAATTTCACACAGGAAACAGCTATGACCATGAGGCGCGCC
