>Addgene plasmid #51272 | pCAG-NLS-HA-Dre | addgene partial sequence | sequence record 79878 | pCAGGS5 5'-ggttcggcttctggcgtgtgacc-3'
TGTTCATGCCTTCTTCTTTTTCCTACAGATCCTTAATTAATAATACGACTCACTATAGGGGGTCGACCCG
CCACCATGCCTAAGAAGAAGAGGAAGGTTTACCCATACGATGTTCCAGATTACGCTGGATCCTCTGAGCT
GATTATTAGTGGTTCATCTGGTGGATTCCTGCGAAACATCGGCAAAGAGTATCAGGAGGCCGCTGAAAAC
TTCATGAGGTTTATGAATGACCAGGGGGCGTACGCTCCTAACACTTTGAGGGATTTGAGGTTGGTCTTTC
ATAGCTGGGCCAGATGGTGCCATGCTCGGCAGCTTGCATGGTTTCCAATTAGTCCTGAAATGGCACGCGA
ATACTTTCTTCAGTTGCACGATGCAGACCTGGCCTCCACTACCATCGACAAGCACTATGCTATGCTTAAT
ATGCTTCTGTCCCACTGCGGACTGCCACCCTTGTCCGACGACAAGTCAGTGAGTCTTGCCATGAGAAGAA
TTAGAAGAGAAGCCGCAACCGAAAAGGGTGAGAGGACAGGACAGGCAATCCCCCTGCGCTGGGACGACCT
GAAGCTGCTGGATGTGCTGCTCAGCAGGAGCGAGCGGCTGGTCGACCTGCGCAACAGGGCTTTCCTGTTC
GTAGCCTATAACACCCTCATGAGAATGTCTGAAATATCACGCATCAGGGTTGGGGACTTGGATCAGACAG
GAGACACAGTGACCCTGCACATCAGTCACACTAAGACAATCACCACAGCTGCGGGCCTTGACAAAGTGCT
CTCCCGGCGAACCACAGCAGTGCTCAATGACTGGCTGGACGTCAGTGGGCTTAGAGAACATCCAGACGCT
GTGCTCTTCCCACCTATACACCGGTC
